Addgene plasmid #201476: LgBit-NbV5
Purpose: NanoBit detection of V5-tagged protein
Depositing lab: Patrick Giguère. Depositing organization: University of Ottawa. Publication: Development of a V5-tag-directed nanobody and its implementation as an intracellular biosensor of GPCR signalling. Zeghal M, Matte K, Venes A, Patel S, Laroche G, Sarvan S, Joshi M, Rain JC, Couture JF, Giguere PM. J Biol Chem. 2023 Jul 28:105107. doi: 10.1016/j.jbc.2023.105107. PubMed 37517699.
Backbone
  Vector backbone: pcDNA3.1+
  Backbone manufacturer: Invitrogen
  Backbone size w/o insert (bp): 5428
  Vector type: Mammalian Expression
  Selectable markers: Neomycin (select with G418)
Growth in bacteria
  Bacterial resistance: Ampicillin, 100 μg/mL
  Growth temperature: 37°C
  Growth strain: DH5alpha
  Copy number: High Copy
Gene/Insert
  Gene/Insert name: LgBit-NbV5
  Species: Synthetic
  Insert size (bp): 891
  Promoter: CMV
  Tag / fusion protein: LgBit (N terminal on insert)
  Cloning method: Restriction Enzyme; 5′ cloning site HindIII (not destroyed); 3′ cloning site XbaI (not destroyed)
  Sequencing primers: 5′ CMV-F; 3′ Bgh-R
Resource information
  A portion of this plasmid was derived from a plasmid made by: Synthetic
Terms and licenses: Academic/Nonprofit Terms; Industry Terms: Not Available to Industry
How to cite: LgBit-NbV5 was a gift from Patrick Giguère (Addgene plasmid # 201476 ; http://n2t.net/addgene:201476 ; RRID:Addgene_201476)
