[The description below was written by a language model from this plasmid's Addgene catalogue record and pLannotate feature annotations shown in this document.]
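Description:
LgBit-NbV5 is a mammalian expression plasmid built on the pcDNA3.1+ backbone that produces a synthetic fusion of the large NanoBiT luciferase fragment (LgBit) to a nanobody directed against the V5 epitope tag (NbV5). The roughly 0.9 kb insert sits between the HindIII and XbaI sites, downstream of the CMV enhancer and immediate-early promoter and a T7 promoter, and is terminated by the bovine growth hormone polyadenylation signal. In the automated annotation of the 6,254 nt sequence, the N-terminal LgBit portion is detected as a partial NanoLuc coding sequence. The downstream nanobody is matched to an immunoglobulin heavy-chain variable region from a database, which reflects the nanobody's antibody variable-domain fold rather than its recorded origin.

The plasmid is maintained in E. coli at high copy through a ColE1/pUC-type origin with ampicillin selection from the β-lactamase gene, and it also carries an f1 origin. For mammalian cells, an SV40 early promoter drives the neomycin phosphotransferase gene with an SV40 poly(A) signal, allowing G418 selection of stable transfectants. The short HIV-1 LTR, ble, lacI, bom and extra SV40 promoter fragments in the annotation appear to be partial matches to backbone sequence, not functional elements.

The stated purpose is NanoBit detection of V5-tagged proteins. LgBit alone has little luciferase activity and becomes luminescent only when it complements the small NanoBiT fragment. Expressed inside cells, the nanobody should carry LgBit to any V5-tagged protein, so luminescence can report that protein's proximity to a partner bearing the complementary fragment. The associated publication describes using the nanobody as an intracellular biosensor of GPCR signalling.
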