Features (pLannotate 1.2.2; 21 found; start..end, strand, type, name):
    253..456     +  promoter       CMV promoter: human cytomegalovirus (CMV) immediate early promoter
    452..485     +  LTR            5' LTR (truncated) (fragment): truncated 5' long terminal repeat (LTR) from HIV-1
    501..519     +  promoter       T7 promoter: promoter for bacteriophage T7 RNA polymerase
    561..1034    +  CDS            Nluc (fragment): NanoLuc® luciferase human codon-optimized
   1086..1448    +  CDS            HV01_CANLF: Experimental evidence at protein level: Swiss-Prot protein existence level 1. From Canis lupus familiaris (Dog) (Canis familiaris).
   1489..1713    +  polyA_signal   bGH poly(A) signal: bovine growth hormone polyadenylation signal
   1717..1738    +  promoter       SV40 promoter (fragment): SV40 enhancer and early promoter
   1759..2187    +  rep_origin     f1 ori (sequence partly withheld): f1 bacteriophage origin of replication; arrow indicates direction of (+) strand synthesis
   2201..2530    +  promoter       SV40 promoter: SV40 enhancer and early promoter
   2597..3388    +  CDS            neo: KKA2_KLEPN - Also known as kan, nptII. Experimental evidence at protein level: Swiss-Prot protein existence level 1. Resistance to kanamycin, neomycin, paromomycin, ribostamycin, butirosin and gentamicin B. From Klebsiella pneumoniae.
   3412..3570    +  CDS            ble (fragment): BLE_KLEPN - Experimental evidence at protein level: Swiss-Prot protein existence level 1. Binding protein with a strong affinity to the bleomycin family of antibiotics. Binds to CL990; an antimitotic-antibiotic compound. From Klebsiella pneumoniae.
   3565..3686    +  polyA_signal   SV40 poly(A) signal: SV40 polyadenylation signal
   3759..3775    -  protein_bind   lac operator: The lac repressor binds to the lac operator to inhibit transcription in E. coli. This inhibition can be relieved by adding lactose or isopropyl-β-D-thiogalactopyranoside (IPTG). lac repressor encoded by lacI
   3783..3813    -  promoter       lac promoter: promoter for the E. coli lac operon
   3828..3849    -  protein_bind   CAP binding site: CAP binding activates transcription in the presence of cAMP. E. coli catabolite activator protein
   3862..3954    -  CDS            lacI (fragment): lac repressor; lacI; The lac repressor binds to the lac operator to inhibit transcription in E. coli. This inhibition can be relieved by adding lactose or isopropyl-β-D-thiogalactopyranoside (IPTG).
   4137..4725    -  rep_origin     ori: high-copy-number ColE1/pMB1/pBR322/pUC origin of replication
   4896..5756    -  CDS            AmpR: β-lactamase; bla; confers resistance to ampicillin, carbenicillin, and related antibiotics
   5757..5861    -  promoter       AmpR promoter: bla
   5920..5972    -  misc_feature   bom (fragment): basis of mobility region from pBR322
   6127..252     +  enhancer       CMV enhancer (across the origin): human cytomegalovirus immediate early enhancer
>Addgene plasmid #201476 | LgBit-NbV5 | addgene full sequence | sequence record 395186 | Addgene NGS Result
CGCCCATTGACGTCAATAATGACGTATGTTCCCATAGTAACGCCAATAGGGACTTTCCATTGACGTCAAT
GGGTGGAGTATTTACGGTAAACTGCCCACTTGGCAGTACATCAAGTGTATCATATGCCAAGTACGCCCCC
TATTGACGTCAATGACGGTAAATGGCCCGCCTGGCATTATGCCCAGTACATGACCTTATGGGACTTTCCT
ACTTGGCAGTACATCTACGTATTAGTCATCGCTATTACCATGGTGATGCGGTTTTGGCAGTACATCAATG
GGCGTGGATAGCGGTTTGACTCACGGGGATTTCCAAGTCTCCACCCCATTGACGTCAATGGGAGTTTGTT
TTGGCACCAAAATCAACGGGACTTTCCAAAATGTCGTAACAACTCCGCCCCATTGACGCAAATGGGCGGT
AGGCGTGTACGGTGGGAGGTCTATATAAGCAGAGCTCTCTGGCTAACTAGAGAACCCACTGCTTACTGGC
TTATCGAAATTAATACGACTCACTATAGGGAGACCCAAGCTGGCTAGCGTTTAAACTTAAGCTTGCCACC
ATGGTCTTCACACTCGAAGATTTCGTTGGGGACTGGGAACAGACAGCCGCCTACAACCTGGACCAAGTCC
TTGAACAGGGAGGTGTGTCCAGTTTGCTGCAGAATCTCGCCGTGTCCGTAACTCCGATCCAAAGGATTGT
CCGGAGCGGTGAAAATGCCCTGAAGATCGACATCCATGTCATCATCCCGTATGAAGGTCTGAGCGCCGAC
CAAATGGCCCAGATCGAAGAGGTGTTTAAGGTGGTGTACCCTGTGGATGATCATCACTTTAAGGTGATCC
TGCCCTATGGCACACTGGTAATCGACGGGGTTACGCCGAACATGCTGAACTATTTCGGACGGCCGTATGA
AGGCATCGCCGTGTTCGACGGCAAAAAGATCACTGTAACAGGGACCCTGTGGAACGGCAACAAAATTATC
GACGAGCGCCTGATCACCCCCGACGGCTCCATGCTGTTCCGAGTAACCATCAACAGTGGGAGTTCCGGTG
GTGGCGGGAGCGGAGGTGGAGGCTCGAGCATGGCTGAAGTGCAGCTGCAAGCCAGCGGCGGAGGCTTCGT
GCAGCCCGGCGGATCTCTGAGACTGTCTTGTGCCGCTTCTGGCACCACCAGCTTCGGCGATACAATGGGC
TGGTTCCGGCAGGCCCCTGGAAAGGAAAGAGAGTTTGTGTCCGCCATCTCCAGACAGGGCGACAAGCACT
ACTATGCCGACAGCGTGAAAGGCAGATTCACAATCAGCCGGGACAACAGCAAGAACACCGTGTACCTGCA
GATGAACTCTCTGAGAGCCGAAGATACCGCCACCTACTACTGCGCCGAGTGGATGAATACCAGACGCGAG
TTCATCACCCCTTACTGGGGCCAGGGAACACAGGTGACCGTGTCTAGCTAATCTAGAGGGCCCGTTTAAA
CCCGCTGATCAGCCTCGACTGTGCCTTCTAGTTGCCAGCCATCTGTTGTTTGCCCCTCCCCCGTGCCTTC
CTTGACCCTGGAAGGTGCCACTCCCACTGTCCTTTCCTAATAAAATGAGGAAATTGCATCGCATTGTCTG
AGTAGGTGTCATTCTATTCTGGGGGGTGGGGTGGGGCAGGACAGCAAGGGGGAGGATTGGGAAGACAATA
GCAGGCATGCTGGGGATGCGGTGGGCTCTATGGCTTCTGAGGCGGAAAGAACCAGCTGGGGCTCTAGGGG
GTATCCCC
[124 nt withheld, positions 1759-1882]
C
[91 nt withheld, positions 1884-1974]
A
[49 nt withheld, positions 1976-2024]
CCTTTGACGTTGGAGTCCACGTTCTTT
[37 nt withheld, positions 2052-2088]
ACCCTATCTCGGTCTATTCTTTTGATTTATAAGGGATTTTGCCGATTTCGGCCTATTGGTTAAAAAATGA
GCTGATTTAACAAAAATTTAACGCGAATTAATTCTGTGGAATGTGTGTCAGTTAGGGTGTGGAAAGTCCC
CAGGCTCCCCAGCAGGCAGAAGTATGCAAAGCATGCATCTCAATTAGTCAGCAACCAGGTGTGGAAAGTC
CCCAGGCTCCCCAGCAGGCAGAAGTATGCAAAGCATGCATCTCAATTAGTCAGCAACCATAGTCCCGCCC
CTAACTCCGCCCATCCCGCCCCTAACTCCGCCCAGTTCCGCCCATTCTCCGCCCCATGGCTGACTAATTT
TTTTTATTTATGCAGAGGCCGAGGCCGCCTCTGCCTCTGAGCTATTCCAGAAGTAGTGAGGAGGCTTTTT
TGGAGGCCTAGGCTTTTGCAAAAAGCTCCCGGGAGCTTGTATATCCATTTTCGGATCTGATCAAGAGACA
GGATGAGGATCGTTTCGCATGATTGAACAAGATGGATTGCACGCAGGTTCTCCGGCCGCTTGGGTGGAGA
GGCTATTCGGCTATGACTGGGCACAACAGACAATCGGCTGCTCTGATGCCGCCGTGTTCCGGCTGTCAGC
GCAGGGGCGCCCGGTTCTTTTTGTCAAGACCGACCTGTCCGGTGCCCTGAATGAACTGCAGGACGAGGCA
GCGCGGCTATCGTGGCTGGCCACGACGGGCGTTCCTTGCGCAGCTGTGCTCGACGTTGTCACTGAAGCGG
GAAGGGACTGGCTGCTATTGGGCGAAGTGCCGGGGCAGGATCTCCTGTCATCTCACCTTGCTCCTGCCGA
GAAAGTATCCATCATGGCTGATGCAATGCGGCGGCTGCATACGCTTGATCCGGCTACCTGCCCATTCGAC
CACCAAGCGAAACATCGCATCGAGCGAGCACGTACTCGGATGGAAGCCGGTCTTGTCGATCAGGATGATC
TGGACGAAGAGCATCAGGGGCTCGCGCCAGCCGAACTGTTCGCCAGGCTCAAGGCGCGCATGCCCGACGG
CGAGGATCTCGTCGTGACCCATGGCGATGCCTGCTTGCCGAATATCATGGTGGAAAATGGCCGCTTTTCT
GGATTCATCGACTGTGGCCGGCTGGGTGTGGCGGACCGCTATCAGGACATAGCGTTGGCTACCCGTGATA
TTGCTGAAGAGCTTGGCGGCGAATGGGCTGACCGCTTCCTCGTGCTTTACGGTATCGCCGCTCCCGATTC
GCAGCGCATCGCCTTCTATCGCCTTCTTGACGAGTTCTTCTGAGCGGGACTCTGGGGTTCGAAATGACCG
ACCAAGCGACGCCCAACCTGCCATCACGAGATTTCGATTCCACCGCCGCCTTCTATGAAAGGTTGGGCTT
CGGAATCGTTTTCCGGGACGCCGGCTGGATGATCCTCCAGCGCGGGGATCTCATGCTGGAGTTCTTCGCC
CACCCCAACTTGTTTATTGCAGCTTATAATGGTTACAAATAAAGCAATAGCATCACAAATTTCACAAATA
AAGCATTTTTTTCACTGCATTCTAGTTGTGGTTTGTCCAAACTCATCAATGTATCTTATCATGTCTGTAT
ACCGTCGACCTCTAGCTAGAGCTTGGCGTAATCATGGTCATAGCTGTTTCCTGTGTGAAATTGTTATCCG
CTCACAATTCCACACAACATACGAGCCGGAAGCATAAAGTGTAAAGCCTGGGGTGCCTAATGAGTGAGCT
AACTCACATTAATTGCGTTGCGCTCACTGCCCGCTTTCCAGTCGGGAAACCTGTCGTGCCAGCTGCATTA
ATGAATCGGCCAACGCGCGGGGAGAGGCGGTTTGCGTATTGGGCGCTCTTCCGCTTCCTCGCTCACTGAC
TCGCTGCGCTCGGTCGTTCGGCTGCGGCGAGCGGTATCAGCTCACTCAAAGGCGGTAATACGGTTATCCA
CAGAATCAGGGGATAACGCAGGAAAGAACATGTGAGCAAAAGGCCAGCAAAAGGCCAGGAACCGTAAAAA
GGCCGCGTTGCTGGCGTTTTTCCATAGGCTCCGCCCCCCTGACGAGCATCACAAAAATCGACGCTCAAGT
CAGAGGTGGCGAAACCCGACAGGACTATAAAGATACCAGGCGTTTCCCCCTGGAAGCTCCCTCGTGCGCT
CTCCTGTTCCGACCCTGCCGCTTACCGGATACCTGTCCGCCTTTCTCCCTTCGGGAAGCGTGGCGCTTTC
TCATAGCTCACGCTGTAGGTATCTCAGTTCGGTGTAGGTCGTTCGCTCCAAGCTGGGCTGTGTGCACGAA
CCCCCCGTTCAGCCCGACCGCTGCGCCTTATCCGGTAACTATCGTCTTGAGTCCAACCCGGTAAGACACG
ACTTATCGCCACTGGCAGCAGCCACTGGTAACAGGATTAGCAGAGCGAGGTATGTAGGCGGTGCTACAGA
GTTCTTGAAGTGGTGGCCTAACTACGGCTACACTAGAAGAACAGTATTTGGTATCTGCGCTCTGCTGAAG
CCAGTTACCTTCGGAAAAAGAGTTGGTAGCTCTTGATCCGGCAAACAAACCACCGCTGGTAGCGGTGGTT
TTTTTGTTTGCAAGCAGCAGATTACGCGCAGAAAAAAAGGATCTCAAGAAGATCCTTTGATCTTTTCTAC
GGGGTCTGACGCTCAGTGGAACGAAAACTCACGTTAAGGGATTTTGGTCATGAGATTATCAAAAAGGATC
TTCACCTAGATCCTTTTAAATTAAAAATGAAGTTTTAAATCAATCTAAAGTATATATGAGTAAACTTGGT
CTGACAGTTACCAATGCTTAATCAGTGAGGCACCTATCTCAGCGATCTGTCTATTTCGTTCATCCATAGT
TGCCTGACTCCCCGTCGTGTAGATAACTACGATACGGGAGGGCTTACCATCTGGCCCCAGTGCTGCAATG
ATACCGCGAGACCCACGCTCACCGGCTCCAGATTTATCAGCAATAAACCAGCCAGCCGGAAGGGCCGAGC
GCAGAAGTGGTCCTGCAACTTTATCCGCCTCCATCCAGTCTATTAATTGTTGCCGGGAAGCTAGAGTAAG
TAGTTCGCCAGTTAATAGTTTGCGCAACGTTGTTGCCATTGCTACAGGCATCGTGGTGTCACGCTCGTCG
TTTGGTATGGCTTCATTCAGCTCCGGTTCCCAACGATCAAGGCGAGTTACATGATCCCCCATGTTGTGCA
AAAAAGCGGTTAGCTCCTTCGGTCCTCCGATCGTTGTCAGAAGTAAGTTGGCCGCAGTGTTATCACTCAT
GGTTATGGCAGCACTGCATAATTCTCTTACTGTCATGCCATCCGTAAGATGCTTTTCTGTGACTGGTGAG
TACTCAACCAAGTCATTCTGAGAATAGTGTATGCGGCGACCGAGTTGCTCTTGCCCGGCGTCAATACGGG
ATAATACCGCGCCACATAGCAGAACTTTAAAAGTGCTCATCATTGGAAAACGTTCTTCGGGGCGAAAACT
CTCAAGGATCTTACCGCTGTTGAGATCCAGTTCGATGTAACCCACTCGTGCACCCAACTGATCTTCAGCA
TCTTTTACTTTCACCAGCGTTTCTGGGTGAGCAAAAACAGGAAGGCAAAATGCCGCAAAAAAGGGAATAA
GGGCGACACGGAAATGTTGAATACTCATACTCTTCCTTTTTCAATATTATTGAAGCATTTATCAGGGTTA
TTGTCTCATGAGCGGATACATATTTGAATGTATTTAGAAAAATAAACAAATAGGGGTTCCGCGCACATTT
CCCCGAAAAGTGCCACCTGACGTCGACGGATCGGGAGATCTCCCGATCCCCTATGGTGCACTCTCAGTAC
AATCTGCTCTGATGCCGCATAGTTAAGCCAGTATCTGCTCCCTGCTTGTGTGTTGGAGGTCGCTGAGTAG
TGCGCGAGCAAAATTTAAGCTACAACAAGGCAAGGCTTGACCGACAATTGCATGAAGAATCTGCTTAGGG
TTAGGCGTTTTGCGCTGCTTCGCGATGTACGGGCCAGATATACGCGTTGACATTGATTATTGACTAGTTA
TTAATAGTAATCAATTACGGGGTCATTAGTTCATAGCCCATATATGGAGTTCCGCGTTACATAACTTACG
GTAAATGGCCCGCCTGGCTGACCGCCCAACGACCCC
